Addgene plasmid #113672: pCDB328
Purpose: expresses Ulp1_R4 in Escherichia coli
Depositing lab: Christopher Bahl. Depositing organization: University of Washington. Publication: Discovery and engineering of enhanced SUMO protease enzymes. Lau YK, Baytshtok V, Howard TA, Fiala BM, Johnson JM, Carter LP, Baker D, Lima CD, Bahl CD. J Biol Chem. 2018 Aug 24;293(34):13224-13233. doi: 10.1074/jbc.RA118.004146. Epub 2018 Jul 5. PubMed 29976752.
Backbone
  Vector backbone: pET29b
  Backbone manufacturer: Novagen
  Vector type: Bacterial Expression
Growth in bacteria
  Bacterial resistance: Kanamycin, 50 μg/mL
  Growth temperature: 37°C
  Growth strain: DH5alpha
  Copy number: High Copy
Gene/Insert
  Gene/Insert name: Ulp1_R4
  Species: S. cerevisiae (budding yeast)
  Insert size (bp): 714
  Mutation: contains solubility enhancing mutations
  Promoter: T7
  Tag / fusion protein: 6-His (N terminal on insert); 6-His (C terminal on backbone)
  Cloning method: Restriction Enzyme; 5′ cloning site NcoI (not destroyed); 3′ cloning site XhoI (not destroyed)
  Sequencing primers: 5′ TAATACGACTCACTATAGGG; 3′ GCTAGTTATTGCTCAGCGG
Terms and licenses: Academic/Nonprofit Terms; Industry Terms: Not Available to Industry
How to cite: pCDB328 was a gift from Christopher Bahl (Addgene plasmid # 113672 ; http://n2t.net/addgene:113672 ; RRID:Addgene_113672)
