[The description below was written by a language model from this plasmid's Addgene catalogue record and pLannotate feature annotations shown in this document.]
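Description:
pCDB328 is a bacterial expression plasmid built on the Novagen pET29b backbone for producing Ulp1_R4, an engineered form of the Saccharomyces cerevisiae SUMO protease Ulp1, in Escherichia coli. The roughly 5.9 kb plasmid is selected with kanamycin through an aph(3')-Ia resistance gene and replicates from a ColE1/pBR322-type origin. The annotated backbone also carries the bom mobility region and rop gene, although the catalogue entry lists the plasmid as high copy. An f1 origin is present as well, along with short tetracycline-resistance gene fragments that are non-functional remnants of the pBR322 lineage.

The 714 bp insert was cloned between NcoI and XhoI sites, both retained, downstream of a T7 promoter, a lac operator and the phage T7 gene 10 ribosome binding site, with a T7 terminator closing the cassette. A plasmid-borne lacI gene supplies lac repressor, so transcription depends on T7 RNA polymerase from the host and can be induced with IPTG or lactose. The coding region matches a fragment of Ulp1, the protease that processes the SUMO homologue Smt3 to its mature form and removes it from conjugated proteins. According to the record it carries solubility-enhancing mutations, though these are not itemised. The protein has an insert-encoded N-terminal 6xHis tag and a backbone-encoded C-terminal His tag, allowing metal-affinity purification. A short downstream match to a T7 gene 10B-derived solubility tag is probably just vector sequence preceding the terminator. The associated work concerns discovery and engineering of improved SUMO proteases, consistent with use of this plasmid to make recombinant enzyme for cleaving SUMO fusion tags from purified proteins.
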