Features (pLannotate 1.2.2; 20 found; start..end, strand, type, name):
    140..158     +  promoter       T7 promoter: promoter for bacteriophage T7 RNA polymerase
    159..183     +  protein_bind   lac operator: The lac repressor binds to the lac operator to inhibit transcription in E. coli. This inhibition can be relieved by adding lactose or isopropyl-β-D-thiogalactopyranoside (IPTG). lac repressor encoded by lacI
    198..220     +  RBS            RBS: efficient ribosome binding site from bacteriophage T7 gene 10 (Olins and Rangwala, 1989)
    233..249     +  CDS            6xHis (fragment): 6xHis affinity tag
    257..913     +  CDS            ULP1 (fragment): ULP1_YEAST - Experimental evidence at protein level: Swiss-Prot protein existence level 1. Protease that catalyzes two essential functions in the SUMO pathway: processing of full-length SMT3 to its mature form and deconjugation of SMT3 from targeted proteins. Has an essential role in the G2/M phase of the cell cycle. From Saccharomyces cerevisiae (strain ATCC 204508 / S288c) (Baker's yeast).
    920..937     +  CDS            9xHis (fragment): 9xHis affinity tag
    947..996     +  CDS            SET1 (fragment): solubility-enhancement tag derived from T7 phage gene 10B
   1004..1051    +  terminator     T7 terminator: transcription terminator for bacteriophage T7 RNA polymerase
   1088..1516    +  rep_origin     f1 ori (sequence partly withheld): f1 bacteriophage origin of replication; arrow indicates direction of (+) strand synthesis
   1569..1626    +  promoter       AmpR promoter (fragment): bla
   1635..2450    -  CDS            KanR: aminoglycoside phosphotransferase; aph(3')-Ia; confers resistance to kanamycin in bacteria or G418 (Geneticin®) in eukaryotes
   2572..3160    +  rep_origin     ori: high-copy-number ColE1/pMB1/pBR322/pUC origin of replication
   3346..3485    -  misc_feature   bom: basis of mobility region from pBR322
   3587..3778    -  CDS            rop: Rop protein, which maintains plasmids at low copy number; rop
   3795..4175    +  CDS            YPB1_ECOLX: Protein predicted: Swiss-Prot protein existence level 4. From Escherichia coli.
   4247..4538    -  CDS            TcR (fragment): tetracycline efflux protein; tet; confers resistance to tetracycline
   4553..4574    -  protein_bind   CAP binding site: CAP binding activates transcription in the presence of cAMP. E. coli catabolite activator protein
   4587..5669    -  CDS            lacI: lac repressor; lacI; The lac repressor binds to the lac operator to inhibit transcription in E. coli. This inhibition can be relieved by adding lactose or isopropyl-β-D-thiogalactopyranoside (IPTG).
   5670..5747    -  promoter       lacI promoter: lacI
   5755..118     -  CDS            TcR (fragment) (across the origin): tetracycline efflux protein; tet; confers resistance to tetracycline
>Addgene plasmid #113672 | pCDB328 | addgene full sequence | sequence record 221559 | Addgene NGS Result
CATGAGCCCGAAGTGGCGAGCCCGATCTTCCCCATCGGTGATGTCGGCGATATAGGCGCCAGCAACCGCA
CCTGTGGCGCCGGTGATGCCGGCCACGATGCGTCCGGCGTAGAGGATCGAGATCTCGATCCCGCGAAATT
AATACGACTCACTATAGGGGAATTGTGAGCGGATAACAATTCCCCTCTAGAAATAATTTTGTTTAACTTT
AAGAAGGAGATATACCATGGGCCACCATCACCATCACCACGGTTCTCTGGTGCCGGAACTGAATGAGAAA
GACGATGACCAGGTTCAGAAAGCGCTGGAGTCCCGTGAAAACACCCAGCTGATGAACCGTGACAACATTG
AAATCACCGTTCGTGACTTCAAAACTCTGCGTCCACGCCGTTGGCTGAACGACACCATCATCGAGTTCTT
CATGAAGTACATCGAGAAATCTACTCCGAACACCGTTGCGTTCAACTCTTTCTTCTACACCAACCTGTCT
GAGCGTGGTTACCAGGGCGTTCGTCGTTGGATGAAACGTAAAAAGACCCAGATCGACAAGCTGGACAAAA
TCTTCACCCCAATTAACCTGAACCAGTCTCACTGGGCTCTCGGTATCATTGACCTGAAAAAGAAAACCAT
TGGCTACGTGGACTCTCTGTCTAATGGTCCGAATGACTCCTCTAAACAGATCCTGACCGACCTCCAGAAG
TACGTTAAGGAAGAATCCAAGCACACTATCGGCGAGGACTTCGACCTGCGTCATCTGGACTGCCCGCAGC
AACCAAACGGTTACGACTGCGGTATCTACGTTTGCATGAATACCCTGTACGGTTCTGCGGACGCTCCGCT
CGATTTCGATCAAAAAGATGCGGAACGTATGCGTCGCTTCATCGCGCACCTCATCCTCACCGACGCGCTG
AAACTCGAGCACCACCACCACCACCACTGAGATCCGGCTGCTAACAAAGCCCGAAAGGAAGCTGAGTTGG
CTGCTGCCACCGCTGAGCAATAACTAGCATAACCCCTTGGGGCCTCTAAACGGGTCTTGAGGGGTTTTTT
GCTGAAAGGAGGAACTATATCCGGATTGGCGAATGGG
[124 nt withheld, positions 1088-1211]
C
[91 nt withheld, positions 1213-1303]
A
[49 nt withheld, positions 1305-1353]
CCTTTGACGTTGGAGTCCACGTTCTTT
[37 nt withheld, positions 1381-1417]
ACCCTATCTCGGTCTATTCTTTTGATTTATAAGGGATTTTGCCGATTTCGGCCTATTGGTTAAAAAATGA
GCTGATTTAACAAAAATTTAACGCGAATTTTAACAAAATATTAACGCTTACAATTTAGGTGGCACTTTTC
GGGGAAATGTGCGCGGAACCCCTATTTGTTTATTTTTCTAAATACATTCAAATATGTATCCGCTCATGAA
TTAATTCTTAGAAAAACTCATCGAGCATCAAATGAAACTGCAATTTATTCATATCAGGATTATCAATACC
ATATTTTTGAAAAAGCCGTTTCTGTAATGAAGGAGAAAACTCACCGAGGCAGTTCCATAGGATGGCAAGA
TCCTGGTATCGGTCTGCGATTCCGACTCGTCCAACATCAATACAACCTATTAATTTCCCCTCGTCAAAAA
TAAGGTTATCAAGTGAGAAATCACCATGAGTGACGACTGAATCCGGTGAGAATGGCAAAAGTTTATGCAT
TTCTTTCCAGACTTGTTCAACAGGCCAGCCATTACGCTCGTCATCAAAATCACTCGCATCAACCAAACCG
TTATTCATTCGTGATTGCGCCTGAGCGAGACGAAATACGCGATCGCTGTTAAAAGGACAATTACAAACAG
GAATCGAATGCAACCGGCGCAGGAACACTGCCAGCGCATCAACAATATTTTCACCTGAATCAGGATATTC
TTCTAATACCTGGAATGCTGTTTTCCCGGGGATCGCAGTGGTGAGTAACCATGCATCATCAGGAGTACGG
ATAAAATGCTTGATGGTCGGAAGAGGCATAAATTCCGTCAGCCAGTTTAGTCTGACCATCTCATCTGTAA
CATCATTGGCAACGCTACCTTTGCCATGTTTCAGAAACAACTCTGGCGCATCGGGCTTCCCATACAATCG
ATAGATTGTCGCACCTGATTGCCCGACATTATCGCGAGCCCATTTATACCCATATAAATCAGCATCCATG
TTGGAATTTAATCGCGGCCTAGAGCAAGACGTTTCCCGTTGAATATGGCTCATAACACCCCTTGTATTAC
TGTTTATGTAAGCAGACAGTTTTATTGTTCATGACCAAAATCCCTTAACGTGAGTTTTCGTTCCACTGAG
CGTCAGACCCCGTAGAAAAGATCAAAGGATCTTCTTGAGATCCTTTTTTTCTGCGCGTAATCTGCTGCTT
GCAAACAAAAAAACCACCGCTACCAGCGGTGGTTTGTTTGCCGGATCAAGAGCTACCAACTCTTTTTCCG
AAGGTAACTGGCTTCAGCAGAGCGCAGATACCAAATACTGTCCTTCTAGTGTAGCCGTAGTTAGGCCACC
ACTTCAAGAACTCTGTAGCACCGCCTACATACCTCGCTCTGCTAATCCTGTTACCAGTGGCTGCTGCCAG
TGGCGATAAGTCGTGTCTTACCGGGTTGGACTCAAGACGATAGTTACCGGATAAGGCGCAGCGGTCGGGC
TGAACGGGGGGTTCGTGCACACAGCCCAGCTTGGAGCGAACGACCTACACCGAACTGAGATACCTACAGC
GTGAGCTATGAGAAAGCGCCACGCTTCCCGAAGGGAGAAAGGCGGACAGGTATCCGGTAAGCGGCAGGGT
CGGAACAGGAGAGCGCACGAGGGAGCTTCCAGGGGGAAACGCCTGGTATCTTTATAGTCCTGTCGGGTTT
CGCCACCTCTGACTTGAGCGTCGATTTTTGTGATGCTCGTCAGGGGGGCGGAGCCTATGGAAAAACGCCA
GCAACGCGGCCTTTTTACGGTTCCTGGCCTTTTGCTGGCCTTTTGCTCACATGTTCTTTCCTGCGTTATC
CCCTGATTCTGTGGATAACCGTATTACCGCCTTTGAGTGAGCTGATACCGCTCGCCGCAGCCGAACGACC
GAGCGCAGCGAGTCAGTGAGCGAGGAAGCGGAAGAGCGCCTGATGCGGTATTTTCTCCTTACGCATCTGT
GCGGTATTTCACACCGCAATGGTGCACTCTCAGTACAATCTGCTCTGATGCCGCATAGTTAAGCCAGTAT
ACACTCCGCTATCGCTACGTGACTGGGTCATGGCTGCGCCCCGACACCCGCCAACACCCGCTGACGCGCC
CTGACGGGCTTGTCTGCTCCCGGCATCCGCTTACAGACAAGCTGTGACCGTCTCCGGGAGCTGCATGTGT
CAGAGGTTTTCACCGTCATCACCGAAACGCGCGAGGCAGCTGCGGTAAAGCTCATCAGCGTGGTCGTGAA
GCGATTCACAGATGTCTGCCTGTTCATCCGCGTCCAGCTCGTTGAGTTTCTCCAGAAGCGTTAATGTCTG
GCTTCTGATAAAGCGGGCCATGTTAAGGGCGGTTTTTTCCTGTTTGGTCACTGATGCCTCCGTGTAAGGG
GGATTTCTGTTCATGGGGGTAATGATACCGATGAAACGAGAGAGGATGCTCACGATACGGGTTACTGATG
ATGAACATGCCCGGTTACTGGAACGTTGTGAGGGTAAACAACTGGCGGTATGGATGCGGCGGGACCAGAG
AAAAATCACTCAGGGTCAATGCCAGCGCTTCGTTAATACAGATGTAGGTGTTCCACAGGGTAGCCAGCAG
CATCCTGCGATGCAGATCCGGAACATAATGGTGCAGGGCGCTGACTTCCGCGTTTCCAGACTTTACGAAA
CACGGAAACCGAAGACCATTCATGTTGTTGCTCAGGTCGCAGACGTTTTGCAGCAGCAGTCGCTTCACGT
TCGCTCGCGTATCGGTGATTCATTCTGCTAACCAGTAAGGCAACCCCGCCAGCCTAGCCGGGTCCTCAAC
GACAGGAGCACGATCATGCGCACCCGTGGGGCCGCCATGCCGGCGATAATGGCCTGCTTCTCGCCGAAAC
GTTTGGTGGCGGGACCAGTGACGAAGGCTTGAGCGAGGGCGTGCAAGATTCCGAATACCGCAAGCGACAG
GCCGATCATCGTCGCGCTCCAGCGAAAGCGGTCCTCGCCGAAAATGACCCAGAGCGCTGCCGGCACCTGT
CCTACGAGTTGCATGATAAAGAAGACAGTCATAAGTGCGGCGACGATAGTCATGCCCCGCGCCCACCGGA
AGGAGCTGACTGGGTTGAAGGCTCTCAAGGGCATCGGTCGAGATCCCGGTGCCTAATGAGTGAGCTAACT
TACATTAATTGCGTTGCGCTCACTGCCCGCTTTCCAGTCGGGAAACCTGTCGTGCCAGCTGCATTAATGA
ATCGGCCAACGCGCGGGGAGAGGCGGTTTGCGTATTGGGCGCCAGGGTGGTTTTTCTTTTCACCAGTGAG
ACGGGCAACAGCTGATTGCCCTTCACCGCCTGGCCCTGAGAGAGTTGCAGCAAGCGGTCCACGCTGGTTT
GCCCCAGCAGGCGAAAATCCTGTTTGATGGTGGTTAACGGCGGGATATAACATGAGCTGTCTTCGGTATC
GTCGTATCCCACTACCGAGATATCCGCACCAACGCGCAGCCCGGACTCGGTAATGGCGCGCATTGCGCCC
AGCGCCATCTGATCGTTGGCAACCAGCATCGCAGTGGGAACGATGCCCTCATTCAGCATTTGCATGGTTT
GTTGAAAACCGGACATGGCACTCCAGTCGCCTTCCCGTTCCGCTATCGGCTGAATTTGATTGCGAGTGAG
ATATTTATGCCAGCCAGCCAGACGCAGACGCGCCGAGACAGAACTTAATGGGCCCGCTAACAGCGCGATT
TGCTGGTGACCCAATGCGACCAGATGCTCCACGCCCAGTCGCGTACCGTCTTCATGGGAGAAAATAATAC
TGTTGATGGGTGTCTGGTCAGAGACATCAAGAAATAACGCCGGAACATTAGTGCAGGCAGCTTCCACAGC
AATGGCATCCTGGTCATCCAGCGGATAGTTAATGATCAGCCCACTGACGCGTTGCGCGAGAAGATTGTGC
ACCGCCGCTTTACAGGCTTCGACGCCGCTTCGTTCTACCATCGACACCACCACGCTGGCACCCAGTTGAT
CGGCGCGAGATTTAATCGCCGCGACAATTTGCGACGGCGCGTGCAGGGCCAGACTGGAGGTGGCAACGCC
AATCAGCAACGACTGTTTGCCCGCCAGTTGTTGTGCCACGCGGTTGGGAATGTAATTCAGCTCCGCCATC
GCCGCTTCCACTTTTTCCCGCGTTTTCGCAGAAACGTGGCTGGCCTGGTTCACCACGCGGGAAACGGTCT
GATAAGAGACACCGGCATACTCTGCGACATCGTATAACGTTACTGGTTTCACATTCACCACCCTGAATTG
ACTCTCTTCCGGGCGCTATCATGCCATACCGCGAAAGGTTTTGCGCCATTCGATGGTGTCCGGGATCTCG
ACGCTCTCCCTTATGCGACTCCTGCATTAGGAAGCAGCCCAGTAGTAGGTTGAGGCCGTTGAGCACCGCC
GCCGCAAGGAATGGTGCATGCAAGGAGATGGCGCCCAACAGTCCCCCGGCCACGGGGCCTGCCACCATAC
CCACGCCGAAACAAGCGCT
