>Addgene plasmid #113672 | pCDB328 | depositor partial sequence | sequence record 214598 | coding sequence
ATGGGCCACCATCACCATCACCACGGTTCTCTGGTGCCGGAACTGAATGAGAAAGACGATGACCAGGTTC
AGAAAGCGCTGGAGTCCCGTGAAAACACCCAGCTGATGAACCGTGACAACATTGAAATCACCGTTCGTGA
CTTCAAAACTCTGCGTCCACGCCGTTGGCTGAACGACACCATCATCGAGTTCTTCATGAAGTACATCGAG
AAATCTACTCCGAACACCGTTGCGTTCAACTCTTTCTTCTACACCAACCTGTCTGAGCGTGGTTACCAGG
GCGTTCGTCGTTGGATGAAACGTAAAAAGACCCAGATCGACAAGCTGGACAAAATCTTCACCCCAATTAA
CCTGAACCAGTCTCACTGGGCTCTCGGTATCATTGACCTGAAAAAGAAAACCATTGGCTACGTGGACTCT
CTGTCTAATGGTCCGAATGACTCCTCTAAACAGATCCTGACCGACCTCCAGAAGTACGTTAAGGAAGAAT
CCAAGCACACTATCGGCGAGGACTTCGACCTGCGTCATCTGGACTGCCCGCAGCAACCAAACGGTTACGA
CTGCGGTATCTACGTTTGCATGAATACCCTGTACGGTTCTGCGGACGCTCCGCTCGATTTCGATCAAAAA
GATGCGGAACGTATGCGTCGCTTCATCGCGCACCTCATCCTCACCGACGCGCTGAAACTCGAGCACCACC
ACCACCACCACTGA
